>Addgene plasmid #54882 | mApple-CytERM-N-17 | addgene partial sequence | sequence record 167955 | CMV-F 5'-CGCAAATGGGCGGTAGGCGTG-3'
AGCAGAGCTGGTTTAGTGAACCGTCAGATCCGCTAGCGCTACCGGACTCAGATCTGGTACCCCTTGCAGC
TTCCAGTTGTCAGGAAGAGAAGGCTCCCATGGATCCTGTGGTGGTGCTGGGGCTCTGTCTCTCCTGTTTG
CTTCTCCTTTCACTCTGGAAACAGAGCTATGGGGGAGGGAAGCTTCGAATTCTGCAGTCGACGGTACCGC
GGGCCCGGGATCCACCGGTCGCCACCATGGTGAGCAAGGGCGAGGAGAATAACATGGCCATCATCAAGGA
GTTCATGCGCTTCAAGGTGCACATGGAGGGCTCCGTGAACGGCCACGAGTTCGAGATCGAGGGCGAGGGC
GAGGGCCGCCCCTACGAGGCCTTTCAGACCGCTAAGCTGAAGGTGACCAAGGGTGGCCCCCTGCCCTTCG
CCTGGGACATCCTGTCCCCTCAGTTCATGTACGGCTCCAAGGTCTACATTAAGCACCCAGCCGACATCCC
CGACTACTTCAAGCTGTCCTTCCCCGAGGGCTTCAGGTGGGAGCGCGTGATGAACTTCGAGGACGGCGGC
ATTATTCACGTTAACCAGGACTCCTCCCTGCAGGACGGCGTGTTCATCTACAAGGTGAAGCTGCGCGGCA
CCAACTTCCCCTCCGACGGCCCCGTAATGCAGAAGAAGACCATGGGCTGGGAGGCCTCCGAGGAGCGGAT
GTACCCCGAGGACGGCGCCCTGAAGAGCGAGATCAAGAAGAGGCTGAAGCTGAAGGACGGCGGCCACTAC
GCCGCCGAGGTCAAGACCACCTACAAGGCCAAGAAGCCCGTGCAGCTGCCCGGCGCCTACATCGTCGACA
TCAAGTTGGACATCGTGTCC
