>Addgene plasmid #54882 | mApple-CytERM-N-17 | depositor partial sequence | sequence record 167958 | mApple-CytERM-N-17 sequence 1067 bps
CCCATGCTAGTGAACCGTCAGATCCGCTAGCGCTACCGGACTCAGATCTGGTACCCCTTGCAGCTTCCAG
TTGTCAGGAAGAGAAGGCTCCCATGGATCCTGTGGTGGTGCTGGGGCTCTGTCTCTCCTGTTTGCTTCTC
CTTTCACTCTGGAAACAGAGCTATGGGGGAGGGAAGCTTCGAATTCTGCAGTCGACGGTACCGCGGGCCC
GGGATCCACCGGTCGCCACCATGGTGAGCAAGGGCGAGGAGAATAACATGGCCATCATCAAGGAGTTCAT
GCGCTTCAAGGTGCACATGGAGGGCTCCGTGAACGGCCACGAGTTCGAGATCGAGGGCGAGGGCGAGGGC
CGCCCCTACGAGGCCTTTCAGACCGCTAAGCTGAAGGTGACCAAGGGTGGCCCCCTGCCCTTCGCCTGGG
ACATCCTGTCCCCTCAGTTCATGTACGGCTCCAAGGTCTACATTAAGCACCCAGCCGACATCCCCGACTA
CTTCAAGCTGTCCTTCCCCGAGGGCTTCAGGTGGGAGCGCGTGATGAACTTCGAGGACGGCGGCATTATT
CACGTTAACCAGGACTCCTCCCTGCAGGACGGCGTGTTCATCTACAAGGTGAAGCTGCGCGGCACCAACT
TCCCCTCCGACGGCCCCGTAATGCAGAAGAAGACCATGGGCTGGGAGGCCTCCGAGGAGCGGATGTACCC
CGAGGACGGCGCCCTGAAGAGCGAGATCAAGAAGAGGCTGAAGCTGAAGGACGGCGGCCACTACGCCGCC
GAGGTCAAGACCACCTACAAGGCCAAGAAGCCCGTGCAGCTGCCCGGCGCCTACATCGTCGACATCAAGT
TGGACATCGTGTCCCACAACGAGGACTACACCATCGTGGAACAGTACGAACGCGCCGAGGGCCGCCACTC
CACCGGCGGCATGGACGAGCTGTACAAGTAAGCGGCCGCGACTCTAGATCATAATCAGCCATACCACATT
TGTAGAGGTTTTACTTGCTTTAAAAAACCTCCCACACCTCCCCCTGAACCTGAAACATAAAATGATGCAT
GTGTGTACTGTTATTGC
