[The description below was written by a language model from this plasmid's Addgene catalogue record.]
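Description:
mApple-CytERM-N-17 is a mammalian expression plasmid built on the mApple-N1 backbone (about 4.75 kb without the insert), an N1-style fluorescent protein fusion vector in which the gene of interest is placed upstream of the fluorescent protein coding sequence. It is maintained as a high-copy plasmid in E. coli under kanamycin selection. It also carries a neomycin resistance marker, so transfected mammalian cells can be selected with G418. The record gives no feature table, so the specific origin of replication and the layout of the resistance cassette are not documented here. The use of an SV40 polyA reverse sequencing primer implies an SV40 polyadenylation signal downstream of the fusion.

The insert is CytERM, a sequence derived from cytochrome P450 that serves as an endoplasmic reticulum targeting element. The record does not state the size of the insert, its species of origin or exactly which portion of the protein is included. Expression is driven by the CMV promoter, a strong constitutive promoter in most mammalian cell lines. mApple is fused to the C terminus of CytERM, so the targeting sequence sits at the N terminus of the chimera. The "17" in the name probably refers to the linker length between the two parts, but the record does not confirm this.

The stated purpose is fluorescent labelling of the endoplasmic reticulum. mApple is a red-orange fluorescent protein with recorded excitation at 568 nm and emission at 592 nm. The construct therefore works as an ER marker for live- or fixed-cell imaging, including multicolour experiments alongside green or cyan fusions.
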