Addgene plasmid #54882: mApple-CytERM-N-17
Purpose: Localization: Endoplasmic Reticulum, Excitation: 568, Emission: 592
Depositing lab: Michael Davidson. Depositing organization: Florida State University, Tallahassee.
Backbone
  Vector backbone: mApple-N1
  Backbone size w/o insert (bp): 4750
  Vector type: Mammalian Expression
  Selectable markers: Neomycin (select with G418)
Growth in bacteria
  Bacterial resistance: Kanamycin, 50 μg/mL
  Growth temperature: 37°C
  Growth strain: DH5alpha
  Copy number: High Copy
Gene/Insert
  Gene/Insert name: CytERM (alt names: Cytochrome p450; NM_001171120.1)
  Promoter: CMV
  Tag / fusion protein: mApple (C terminal on backbone)
  Cloning method: Unknown
  Sequencing primers: 5′ CMV-F; 3′ SV40pA-R
Terms and licenses: Academic/Nonprofit Terms; Industry Terms: Not Available to Industry
Depositor comments: Cytochrome p450 . Excitation = 568; Emission = 592
How to cite: mApple-CytERM-N-17 was a gift from Michael Davidson (Addgene plasmid # 54882 ; http://n2t.net/addgene:54882 ; RRID:Addgene_54882)
